>Addgene plasmid #32623 | GAPDH shRNA #3 | addgene partial sequence | sequence record 57520 | pBR322ori-F 5'-GGGAAACGCCTGGTATCTTT-3'
TTGAGCGTCGATTTTTGTGATGCTCGTCAGGGGGGCGGAGCCTATGGAAAAACGCCAGCAACGCGGCCTT
TTTACGGTTCCTGGCCTTTTGCTGGCCTTTTGCTCACATGTTCTTTCCTGCGTTATCCCCTGATTCTGTG
GATAACCGTATTACCGCCTTTGAGTGAGCTGATACCGCTCGCCGCAGCCGAACGACCGAGCGCAGCGAGT
CAGTGAGCGAGGAAGCGGAAGAGCGCCCAATACGCAAACCGCCTCTCCCCGCGCGTTGGCCGATTCATTA
ATGCAGCGGATCCATCGATAAAAAAGCTTACCGTGCTGACAACCGCATGCGGAACCAGCGCAAGGCATCT
TCGGATCTTCACAGCACGCGTAAGAGGGGAAGAAAGCTTCTAACCCCGCTATTCACCACCACTAGGCAGA
AACTGATCTGTTTGTGTACCTACATCTGTGGCTTCACTAGGTACACAAACAGATCAGTTTTCGCTCAGCA
GCACCTCTCCGGAAGGCATCTTCTCCAGCTAGCGAAGCTGCCCCGAGCCGGGACGCACTTTATGGTACCT
AGTATATGTGCTGCCGAAGCGAGCACGGACTAAGAGCATCGAGACTGCGGTATTTAAAGGCTCATCCTGC
AAGTTCTTTTAGAACACAGTGACTGTTCCGTTTCTTCCCACCAAAAGGCTCCGCTTAATAGCACATCTTG
TTAACTCTTA
