>Addgene plasmid #32623 | GAPDH shRNA #3 | addgene partial sequence | sequence record 57521 | pCAGGS5 5'-ggttcggcttctggcgtgtgacc-3'
GTTCTGCCTTCTTCTTTTTCCTACAGCTCCTGGGCAACGTGCTGGTTATTGNGCTGTCTCATCATTTTGG
CAAAGAATTGATCCGATGGCCTCCTCCGAGGACGTCATCAAGGAGTTCATGCGCTTCAAGGTGCGCATGG
AGGGCTCCGTGAACGGCCACGAGTTCGAGATCGAGGGCGAGGGCGAGGGCCGCCCCTACGAGGGCACCCA
GACCGCCAAGCTGAAGGTGACCAAGGGCGGCCCCCTGCCCTTCGCCTGGGACATCCTGTCCCCTCAGTTC
CAGTACGGCTCCAAGGCCTACGTGAAGCACCCCGCCGACATCCCCGACTACTTGAAGCTGTCCTTCCCCG
AGGGCTTCAAGTGGGAGCGCGTGATGAACTTCGAGGACGGCGGCGTGGTGACCGTGACCCAGGACTCCTC
CCTGCAGGACGGCGAGTTCATCTACAAGGNGAAGCTGCGCGGCACCAACTTCCCCTCCGACGGCCCCGTA
ATGCAGAAGAAGACCATGGGCTGGGAGGCCTCCACCGAGCGGATGTACCCCGAGGACGGCGCCCTGAAGG
GCGAGATCAAGATGAGGCTGAAGCTGACGGACGGCGGCCACTACNACGCCGAGGTCAAGACCACCTACAT
GGCCAAGAAGCCCGTGCAGCTGCCCGGCGCC
