[The description below was written by a language model from this plasmid's Addgene catalogue record.]
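Description:
GAPDH shRNA #3 is an RNA interference plasmid built on the pRFP RNAiC-1 backbone and carrying a short hairpin RNA directed against chicken (Gallus gallus) GAPDH. The hairpin-encoding insert was placed into the vector by restriction cloning between NheI and MluI sites, both of which remain intact, so the hairpin cassette can in principle be excised or exchanged. The plasmid is propagated in standard E. coli cloning strains under ampicillin selection; its copy number is not recorded, and the record does not list the origin of replication.

No feature table accompanies the entry, so the promoter driving the hairpin, any microRNA-type flanking context, and other regulatory elements are not stated. The backbone name suggests that a red fluorescent protein marker is present, which would allow transfected or electroporated cells to be identified, but the record does not confirm this. The "#3" designation implies that it is one of several hairpins designed against the same transcript.

The construct is associated with a study of thyroid response element activity during retinal development, which points to use in chick retinal tissue. Because GAPDH is a housekeeping gene rather than a component of thyroid hormone signalling, a hairpin against it would plausibly serve as a knockdown control alongside hairpins aimed at genes of experimental interest, although the record itself does not spell out this role.
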