Addgene plasmid #32623: GAPDH shRNA #3
Depositing lab: Connie Cepko. Depositing organization: Harvard Medical School. Publication: Analysis of thyroid response element activity during retinal development. Billings NA, Emerson MM, Cepko CL. PLoS One. 2010 . 5(10):e13739. 10.1371/journal.pone.0013739 PubMed 21060789.
Backbone
  Vector backbone: pRFP RNAiC-1
  Vector type: RNAi
Growth in bacteria
  Bacterial resistance: Ampicillin, 100 μg/mL
  Growth temperature: 37°C
  Growth strain: DH5alpha
  Copy number: Unknown
Gene/Insert
  Gene/Insert name: GAPDH shRNA #3
  gRNA/shRNA sequence: GAAACTGATCTGTTTGTGTACC
  Species: G. gallus (chicken)
  Cloning method: Restriction Enzyme; 5′ cloning site NheI (not destroyed); 3′ cloning site MluI (not destroyed)
  Sequencing primers: 5′ Unknown
Terms and licenses: Academic/Nonprofit Terms; Industry Terms: Not Available to Industry
How to cite: GAPDH shRNA #3 was a gift from Connie Cepko (Addgene plasmid # 32623 ; http://n2t.net/addgene:32623 ; RRID:Addgene_32623)
